>Addgene plasmid #208741 | pSR1055 | addgene full sequence | sequence record 412342 | Addgene NGS Result
AAAAAAACACAAAAGACCACATTTTTTAATGTGGTCTTTTATTCTTCAACTAAAGCACCCATTAGTTCAA
CAAACGAAAATTGGATAAAGTGGGATATTTTTAAAATATATATTTATGTTACAGTAATATTGACTTTTAA
AAAAGGATTGATTCTAATGAAGAAAGCAGACAAGTAAGCCTCCTAAATTCACTTTAGATAAAAATTTAGG
AGGCATATCAAATGAACTTTAATAAAATTGATTTAGACAATTGGAAGAGAAAAGAGATATTTAATCATTA
TTTGAACCAACAAACGACTTTTAGTATAACCACAGAAATTGATATTAGTGTTTTATACCGAAACATAAAA
CAAGAAGGATATAAATTTTACCCTGCATTTATTTTCTTAGTGACAAGGGTGATAAACTCAAATACAGCTT
TTAGAACTGGTTACAATAGCGACGGAGAGTTAGGTTATTGGGATAAGTTAGAGCCACTTTATACAATTTT
TGATGGTGTATCTAAAACATTCTCTGGTATTTGGACTCCTGTAAAGAATGACTTCAAAGAGTTTTATGAT
TTATACCTTTCTGATGTAGAGAAATATAATGGTTCGGGGAAATTGTTTCCCAAAACACCTATACCTGAAA
ATGCTTTTTCTCTTTCTATTATTCCATGGACTTCATTTACTGGGTTTAACTTAAATATCAATAATAATAG
TAATTACCTTCTACCCATTATTACAGCAGGAAAATTCATTAATAAAGGTAATTCAATATATTTACCGCTA
TCTTTACAGGTACATCATTCTGTTTGTGATGGTTATCATGCAGGATTGTTTATGAACTCTATTCAGGAAT
TGTCAGATAGGCCTAATGACTGGCTTTTATAATATGAGATAATGCCGACTGTACTTTTTACAGTCGGTTT
TCTAATGTCACTAACCTGCCCCGTTAGTTGAAGAAGGTTTTTATATTACAGCTCCAGATCCATATCCTTC
TTTTTCTGAACCGACTTCTCCTTTTTCGCTTCTTTATTCCAATTGCTTTATTGACGTTGAGCCTCGGAAC
CCTTAACAATCCCAAAACTTGTCGAATGGTCGGCTTAATAGCTCACGCTATGCCGACATTCGTCTGCAAG
TTTAGTTAAGGGTTCTTCTCAACGCACAATAAATTTTCTCGGCATAAATGCGTGGTCTAATTTTTATTTT
TAATAACCTTGATAGCAAAAAATGCCATTCCAATACAAAACCACATACCTATAATCGATAACCACATAAC
AGTCATAAAACCACTCCTTTTTAACAAACTTTATCACAAGAAATATTTAAATTTTAAATGCCTTTATTTT
GAATTTTAAGGGGCATTTTAAAGATTTAGGGGTAAATCATATAGTTTTATGCCTAAAAACCTACAGAAGC
TTGGCACTGGCCGTCGTTTTACAACGTCGTGACTGGGAAAACCCTGGCGTTACCCAACTTAATCGCCTTG
CAGCACATCCCCCTTTCGCCAGCTGGCGTAATAGCGAAGAGGCCCGCACCGATCGCCCTTCCCAACAGTT
GCGCAGCCTGAATGGCGAATGGCGCCTGATGCGGTATTTTCTCCTTACGCATCTGTGCGGTATTTCACAC
CGCATATGGTGCACTCTCAGTACAATCTGCTCTGATGCCGCATAGTTAAGCCAGCCCCGACACCCGCCAA
CACCCGCTGACGCGCCCTGACGGGCTTGTCTGCTCCCGGCATCCGCTTACAGACAAGCTGTGACCGTCTC
CGGGAGCTGCATGTGTCAGAGGTTTTCACCGTCATCACCGAAACGCGCGAGACGAAAGGGCCTCGTGATA
CGCCTATTTTTATAGGTTAATGTCATGATAATAATGGTTTCTTAGACGTCAGGTGGCACTTTTCGGGGAA
ATGTGCGCGGAACCCCTATTTGTTTATTTTTCTAAATACATTCAAATATGTATCCGCTCATGAGACAATA
ACCCTGATAAATGCTTCAATAATATTGAAAAAGGAAGAGTATGAGTATTCAACATTTCCGTGTCGCCCTT
ATTCCCTTTTTTGCGGCATTTTGCCTTCCTGTTTTTGCTCACCCAGAAACGCTGGTGAAAGTAAAAGATG
CTGAAGATCAGTTGGGTGCACGAGTGGGTTACATCGAACTGGATCTCAACAGCGGTAAGATCCTTGAGAG
TTTTCGCCCCGAAGAACGTTTTCCAATGATGAGCACTTTTAAAGTTCTGCTATGTGGCGCGGTATTATCC
CGTATTGACGCCGGGCAAGAGCAACTCGGTCGCCGCATACACTATTCTCAGAATGACTTGGTTGAGTACT
CACCAGTCACAGAAAAGCATCTTACGGATGGCATGACAGTAAGAGAATTATGCAGTGCTGCCATAACCAT
GAGTGATAACACTGCGGCCAACTTACTTCTGACAACGATCGGAGGACCGAAGGAGCTAACCGCTTTTTTG
CACAACATGGGGGATCATGTAACTCGCCTTGATCGTTGGGAACCGGAGCTGAATGAAGCCATACCAAACG
ACGAGCGTGACACCACGATGCCTGTAGCAATGGCAACAACGTTGCGCAAACTATTAACTGGCGAACTACT
TACTCTAGCTTCCCGGCAACAATTAATAGACTGGATGGAGGCGGATAAAGTTGCAGGACCACTTCTGCGC
TCGGCCCTTCCGGCTGGCTGGTTTATTGCTGATAAATCTGGAGCCGGTGAGCGTGGGTCTCGCGGTATCA
TTGCAGCACTGGGGCCAGATGGTAAGCCCTCCCGTATCGTAGTTATCTACACGACGGGGAGTCAGGCAAC
TATGGATGAACGAAATAGACAGATCGCTGAGATAGGTGCCTCACTGATTAAGCATTGGTAACTGTCAGAC
CAAGTTTACTCATATATACTTTAGATTGATTTAAAACTTCATTTTTAATTTAAAAGGATCTAGGTGAAGA
TCCTTTTTGATAATCTCATGACCAAAATCCCTTAACGTGAGTTTTCGTTCCACTGAGCGTCAGACCCCGT
AGAAAAGATCAAAGGATCTTCTTGAGATCCTTTTTTTCTGCGCGTAATCTGCTGCTTGCAAACAAAAAAA
CCACCGCTACCAGCGGTGGTTTGTTTGCCGGATCAAGAGCTACCAACTCTTTTTCCGAAGGTAACTGGCT
TCAGCAGAGCGCAGATACCAAATACTGTTCTTCTAGTGTAGCCGTAGTTAGGCCACCACTTCAAGAACTC
TGTAGCACCGCCTACATACCTCGCTCTGCTAATCCTGTTACCAGTGGCTGCTGCCAGTGGCGATAAGTCG
TGTCTTACCGGGTTGGACTCAAGACGATAGTTACCGGATAAGGCGCAGCGGTCGGGCTGAACGGGGGGTT
CGTGCACACAGCCCAGCTTGGAGCGAACGACCTACACCGAACTGAGATACCTACAGCGTGAGCTATGAGA
AAGCGCCACGCTTCCCGAAGGGAGAAAGGCGGACAGGTATCCGGTAAGCGGCAGGGTCGGAACAGGAGAG
CGCACGAGGGAGCTTCCAGGGGGAAACGCCTGGTATCTTTATAGTCCTGTCGGGTTTCGCCACCTCTGAC
TTGAGCGTCGATTTTTGTGATGCTCGTCAGGGGGGCGGAGCCTATGGAAAAACGCCAGCAACGCGGCCTT
TTTACGGTTCCTGGCCTTTTGCTGGCCTTTTGCTCACATGTTCTTTCCTGCGTTATCCCCTGATTCTGTG
GATAACCGTATTACCGCCTTTGAGTGAGCTGATACCGCTCGCCGCAGCCGAACGACCGAGCGCAGCGAGT
CAGTGAGCGAGGAAGCGGAAGAGCGCCCAATACGCAAACCGCCTCTCCCCGCGCGTTGGCCGATTCATTA
ATGCAGCTGGCACGACAGGTTTCCCGACTGGAAAGCGGGCAGTGAGCGCAACGCAATTAATGTGAGTTAG
CTCACTCATTAGGCACCCCAGGCTTTACACTTTATGCTTCCGGCTCGTATGTTGTGTGGAATTGTGAGCG
GATAACAATTTCACACAGGAAACAGCTATGACATGATTACGAATTCTTAGTGGTGGTGGTGGTGGTGGGA
TCCTTTGTAGAGCTCATCCATGCCATGTGTAATCCCAGCAGCAGTTACAAACTCAAGAAGGACCATGTGG
TCACGCTTTTCGTTAGGATCTTTCGAAAGGACAGATTGTGTCGACAGGTAATGGTTGTCTGGTAAAAGGA
CAGGGCCATCGCCAATTGGAGTATTTTGTTGATAATGGTCTGCTAGTTGAACGGAACCATCTTCAACGTT
GTGGCGAATTTTGAAGTTAGCTTTGATTCCATTCTTTTGTTTGTCTGCCGTGATGTATACATTGTGTGAG
TTAAAGTTGTACTCGAGTTTGTGTCCAAGAATGTTTCCATCTTCTTTAAAATCAATACCCTTTAACTCGA
TACGATTAACAAGGGTATCACCTTCAAACTTGACTTCAGCACGCGTCTTGTAGGTCCCGTCATCTTTGAA
AGATATAGTGCGTTCCTGTACATAACCTTCAGGCATGGCACTCTTGAAAAAGTCATGACGTTTCATGTGA
TCCGGATAACGGGAAAAGCATTGAACACCATAGGTCAGAGTAGTGACAAGTGTTGGCCACGGAACAGGTA
GTTTTCCAGTAGTGCAAATAAATTTAAGGGTGAGTTTTCCGTTTGTAGCATCACCTTCACCCTCTCCACG
GACAGAAAATTTGTGCCCATTAACATCACCATCTAATTCAACAAGAATTGGGACAACTCCAGTGAAAAGT
TCTTCTCCTTTGCTCATAAATAATCATCCTCCTAAGGTACCCGGGGATCCGATGCATCTTGCTCGATACA
TTTGCCCGATAATATATTGATATCTAATCTTTATTTATTATAGATATGTTAGTCATAATTTTGCATTAAA
GCACATAACAAAAGTATCAAACCACAAGAAAAATGTCAATTATAACTCACCCACTCCCAAATTATTCATT
AGACACAGTGATTGTATTTCTGGGTTAGCATTTGGTTTAGTCAAAAATATCAGGCTAGCGGATCCTCTAG
AGTCGACCTGCAGGCATGCAAGCTTTTAAAAAGCAAATATGAGCCAAATAAATATATTCTAATTCTACAA
ACAAAAATTTGAGCAAATTCAGTGTCGATTTTTTAAGACACTGCCCAGTTACATGCAAATTAAAATTTTC
ATGATTTTTTATAGTTCCTAACAGGGTTAAAATTTGTATAACGAAAGTATAATGTTTATATAACGTTAGT
ATAATAAAGCATTTTAACATTATACTTTTGATAATCGTTTATCGTCGTCATCACAATAACTTTTAAAATA
CTCGTGCATAATTCAACAGCTGACCTCCCAATAACTACATGGTGTTATCGGGAGGTCAGCTGTTAGCACT
TATATTTTGTTATTGTTCTTCCTCGATTTCGTCTATCATTTTGTGATTAATTTCTCTTTTTTCTTGTTCT
GTTAAGTCATAAAGTTCACTAGCTAAATACTCTTTTTGTTTCCAAATATAAAAAATTTGATAGATATATT
CGGTTGGATCAATTTCTTTTAAGTAATCTAAATCCCCATTTTTTAATTTCTTTTTAGCCTCTTTAAATAA
TCCTGAATAAACTAATACCTGTTTACCTTTAAGTGATTTATAAAATGCATCAAAGACTTTTTGATTTATT
AAATAATCACTATCTTTACCAGAATACTTAGCCATTTCATATAATTCTTTATTATTATTTTGTCTTATTT
TTTGAACTTGAACTTGTGTTATTTCTGAAATGCCCGTTACATCACGCCATAAATCTAACCATTCTTGTTG
GCTAATATAATATCTTTTATCTGTGAAATACGATTTATTTACTGCAATTAACACATGAAAATGAGGATTA
TAATCATCTCTTTTTTTATTATATGTAATCTCTAACTTACGAACATATCCCTTTATAACACTACCTACTT
TTTTTCTCTTTATAAGTTTTCTAAAAGAATTATTATAACGTTTTATTTCATTTTCTAATTCATCACTCAT
TACATTAGGTGTAGTCAAAGTTAAAAAGATAAACTCCTTTTTCTCTTGCTGCTTAATATATTGCATCATC
AAAGATAAACCCAATGCATCTTTTCTAGCTTTTCTCCAAGCACAGACAGGACAAAATCGATTTTTACAAG
AATTAGCTTTATATAATTTCTGTTTTTCTAAAGTTTTATCAGCTACAAAAGACAGAAATGTATTGCAATC
TTCAACTAAATCCATTTGATTCTCTCCAATATGACGTTTAATAAATTTCTGAAATACTTGATTTCTTTGT
TTTTTCTCAGTATACTTTTCCATGTTATAACACATAAAAACAACTTAGTTTTCACAAACTATGACAATAA
AAAAAGTTGCTTTTTCCCCTTTCTATGTATGTTTTTTACTAGTCATTTAAAACGATACATTAATAGGTAC
GAAAAAGCAACTTTTTTTGCGCTTAAAACCAGTCATACCAATAACTTAAGGGTAACTAGCCTCGCCGGCA
ATAGTTACCCTTATTATCAAGATAAGAAAGAAAAGGATTTTTCGCTACGCTCAAATCCTTT
Features (pLannotate 1.2.2; 17 found; start..end, strand, type, name):
    222..869     +  CDS            cat: CAT1_STAAU - Experimental evidence at transcript level: Swiss-Prot protein existence level 2. This enzyme is an effector of chloramphenicol resistance in bacteria. From Staphylococcus aureus.
   1405..1559    +  CDS            lacZα (fragment): LacZα fragment of β-galactosidase; lacZ fragment
   1565..1664    -  misc_feature   bom (fragment): basis of mobility region from pBR322
   1766..1801    -  CDS            rop (fragment): Rop protein, which maintains plasmids at low copy number; rop
   1896..2000    +  promoter       AmpR promoter: bla
   2001..2861    +  CDS            AmpR: β-lactamase; bla; confers resistance to ampicillin, carbenicillin, and related antibiotics
   3032..3620    +  rep_origin     ori: high-copy-number ColE1/pMB1/pBR322/pUC origin of replication
   3803..3895    +  CDS            lacI (fragment): lac repressor; lacI; The lac repressor binds to the lac operator to inhibit transcription in E. coli. This inhibition can be relieved by adding lactose or isopropyl-β-D-thiogalactopyranoside (IPTG).
   3908..3929    +  protein_bind   CAP binding site: CAP binding activates transcription in the presence of cAMP. E. coli catabolite activator protein
   3944..3974    +  promoter       lac promoter: promoter for the E. coli lac operon
   3982..3998    +  protein_bind   lac operator: The lac repressor binds to the lac operator to inhibit transcription in E. coli. This inhibition can be relieved by adding lactose or isopropyl-β-D-thiogalactopyranoside (IPTG). lac repressor encoded by lacI
   4040..4058    -  CDS            9xHis (fragment): 9xHis affinity tag
   4064..4777    -  CDS            Superfolder GFP: Superfolder GFP is a basic (constitutively fluorescent) green fluorescent protein published in 2005, derived from Aequorea victoria. It is reported to be a very rapidly-maturing weak dimer.
   5030..5065    +  misc_feature   MCS (fragment): pUC18/19 multiple cloning site
   5061..5270    -  CDS            YPCD_STAAU (fragment): Protein predicted: Swiss-Prot protein existence level 4. From Staphylococcus aureus.
   5437..5453    -  CDS            MNase (fragment): micrococcal nuclease from Staphylococcus aureus
   5661..6335    -  CDS            REPX_STAAU: Protein inferred from homology: Swiss-Prot protein existence level 3. Produces a single-strand nick in a specific site of the plasmid, and this nick results in single-strand replication by rolling circle mechanism. From Staphylococcus aureus.
