[The description below was written by a language model from this plasmid's Addgene catalogue record and pLannotate feature annotations shown in this document.]
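Description:
pSR1055 is an E. coli–Staphylococcus aureus shuttle plasmid of about 6.6 kb, derived from pCM29 and built as a characterization construct for the promoter PHrcA as part of a set of genetic parts measured in S. aureus. It carries two replication systems. A high-copy ColE1/pUC-type origin, together with the β-lactamase gene (AmpR) and its promoter, supports propagation and ampicillin selection in E. coli cloning strains. The pC194 replicon, annotated here through a Rep protein that nicks the plasmid to initiate rolling-circle replication, maintains it in S. aureus. A staphylococcal chloramphenicol acetyltransferase gene (cat) provides the chloramphenicol resistance that the depositor notes is used for selection in S. aureus.

The payload is a simple transcriptional reporter. The only stated modification to the backbone is replacement of the promoter driving superfolder GFP with a 49 bp PHrcA element, recorded as originating from Bacillus subtilis and inserted through BbsI sites that were destroyed during cloning. The promoter itself is too short or non-standard to be detected in the automated feature table, but the sfGFP coding sequence is annotated on the minus strand, so PHrcA presumably lies just upstream of it in that orientation. Fluorescence output then serves as a readout of promoter activity in the host.

The remaining annotations are partial matches: fragments of lacZα, lacI, rop, bom, the pUC multiple cloning site, a short His-tag-like stretch adjacent to sfGFP and a micrococcal nuclease fragment. An intact lac promoter, operator and CAP binding site are also detected. These most likely reflect vestiges of the parental cloning vectors, and the record assigns them no function.
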