Addgene plasmid #208741: pSR1055
Purpose: Characterization plasmid for PHrcA (sfgfp expressed from PHrcA on the S. aureus pC194 replicon)
Depositing lab: Lauren Andrews. Depositing organization: University of Massachusetts, Amherst. Publication: Toolbox of Characterized Genetic Parts for Staphylococcus aureus. Rondthaler SN, Sarker B, Howitz N, Shah I, Andrews LB. ACS Synth Biol. 2023 Dec 8. doi: 10.1021/acssynbio.3c00325. PubMed 38064657.
Backbone
  Vector backbone: pCM29
  Backbone size w/o insert (bp): 6603
  Total vector size (bp): 6571
  Modifications to backbone: Changed promoter expressing sfgfp to PHrcA
  Vector type: Bacterial Expression, Synthetic Biology
Growth in bacteria
  Bacterial resistance: Ampicillin, 100 μg/mL
  Growth temperature: 37°C
  Growth strain: DH5alpha
  Copy number: High Copy
Gene/Insert
  Gene/Insert name: PHrcA
  Species: Bacillus subtilis
  Insert size (bp): 49
  Promoter: PHrcA
  Cloning method: Restriction Enzyme; 5′ cloning site BbsI (destroyed during cloning); 3′ cloning site BbsI (destroyed during cloning)
  Sequencing primers: 5′ aaatcgacactgaatttgc
Terms and licenses: Academic/Nonprofit Terms; Industry Terms: Not Available to Industry
Depositor comments: Chloramphenicol resistance in S. aureus
How to cite: pSR1055 was a gift from Lauren Andrews (Addgene plasmid # 208741 ; http://n2t.net/addgene:208741 ; RRID:Addgene_208741)
